>Addgene plasmid #177143 | pLVX-Flag-PolB(T304I)-Puro | addgene full sequence | sequence record 350668 | Addgene NGS Result
CAAACTTAGTAGTTGGAAGGGCTAATTCACTCCCAAAGAAGACAAGATATCCTTGATCTGTGGATCTACC
ACACACAAGGCTACTTCCCTGATTAGCAGAACTACACACCAGGGCCAGGGGTCAGATATCCACTGACCTT
TGGATGGTGCTACAAGCTAGTACCAGTTGAGCCAGATAAGGTAGAAGAGGCCAATAAAGGAGAGAACACC
AGCTTGTTACACCCTGTGAGCCTGCATGGGATGGATGACCCGGAGAGAGAAGTGTTAGAGTGGAGGTTTG
ACAGCCGCCTAGCATTTCATCACGTGGCCCGAGAGCTGCATCCGGAGTACTTCAAGAACTGCTGATATCG
AGCTTGCTACAAGGGACTTTCCGCTGGGGACTTTCCAGGGAGGCGTGGCCTGGGCGGGACTGGGGAGTGG
CGAGCCCTCAGATCCTGCATATAAGCAGCTGCTTTTTGCCTGTACTGGGTCTCTCTGGTTAGACCAGATC
TGAGCCTGGGAGCTCTCTGGCTAACTAGGGAACCCACTGCTTAAGCCTCAATAAAGCTTGCCTTGAGTGC
TTCAAGTAGTGTGTGCCCGTCTGTTGTGTGACTCTGGTAACTAGAGATCCCTCAGACCCTTTTAGTCAGT
GTGGAAAATCTCTAGCAGTGGCGCCCGAACAGGGACTTGAAAGCGAAAGGGAAACCAGAGGAGCTCTCTC
GACGCAGGACTCGGCTTGCTGAAGCGCGCACGGCAAGAGGCGAGGGGCGGCGACTGGTGAGTACGCCAAA
AATTTTGACTAGCGGAGGCTAGAAGGAGAGAGATGGGTGCGAGAGCGTCAGTATTAAGCGGGGGAGAATT
AGATCGCGATGGGAAAAAATTCGGTTAAGGCCAGGGGGAAAGAAAAAATATAAATTAAAACATATAGTAT
GGGCAAGCAGGGAGCTAGAACGATTCGCAGTTAATCCTGGCCTGTTAGAAACATCAGAAGGCTGTAGACA
AATACTGGGACAGCTACAACCATCCCTTCAGACAGGATCAGAAGAACTTAGATCATTATATAATACAGTA
GCAACCCTCTATTGTGTGCATCAAAGGATAGAGATAAAAGACACCAAGGAAGCTTTAGACAAGATAGAGG
AAGAGCAAAACAAAAGTAAGACCACCGCACAGCAAGCGGCCGGCCGCTGATCTTCAGACCTGGAGGAGGA
GATATGAGGGACAATTGGAGAAGTGAATTATATAAATATAAAGTAGTAAAAATTGAACCATTAGGAGTAG
CACCCACCAAGGCAAAGAGAAGAGTGGTGCAGAGAGAAAAAAGAGCAGTGGGAATAGGAGCTTTGTTCCT
TGGGTTCTTGGGAGCAGCAGGAAGCACTATGGGCGCAGCGTCAATGACGCTGACGGTACAGGCCAGACAA
TTATTGTCTGGTATAGTGCAGCAGCAGAACAATTTGCTGAGGGCTATTGAGGCGCAACAGCATCTGTTGC
AACTCACAGTCTGGGGCATCAAGCAGCTCCAGGCAAGAATCCTGGCTGTGGAAAGATACCTAAAGGATCA
ACAGCTCCTGGGGATTTGGGGTTGCTCTGGAAAACTCATTTGCACCACTGCTGTGCCTTGGAATGCTAGT
TGGAGTAATAAATCTCTGGAACAGATTTGGAATCACACGACCTGGATGGAGTGGGACAGAGAAATTAACA
ATTACACAAGCTTAATACACTCCTTAATTGAAGAATCGCAAAACCAGCAAGAAAAGAATGAACAAGAATT
ATTGGAATTAGATAAATGGGCAAGTTTGTGGAATTGGTTTAACATAACAAATTGGCTGTGGTATATAAAA
TTATTCATAATGATAGTAGGAGGCTTGGTAGGTTTAAGAATAGTTTTTGCTGTACTTTCTATAGTGAATA
GAGTTAGGCAGGGATATTCACCATTATCGTTTCAGACCCACCTCCCAACCCCGAGGGGACCCGACAGGCC
CGAAGGAATAGAAGAAGAAGGTGGAGAGAGAGACAGAGACAGATCCATTCGATTAGTGAACGGATCTCGA
CGGTATCGCCTTTAAAAGAAAAGGGGGGATTGGGGGGTACAGTGCAGGGGAAAGAATAGTAGACATAATA
GCAACAGACATACAAACTAAAGAATTACAAAAACAAATTACAAAAATTCAAAATTTTCGGGTTTATTACA
GGGACAGCAGAGATCCAGTTTATCGATAAGCTTGGGAGTTCCGCGTTACATAACTTACGGTAAATGGCCC
GCCTGGCTGACCGCCCAACGACCCCCGCCCATTGACGTCAATAATGACGTATGTTCCCATAGTAACGCCA
ATAGGGACTTTCCATTGACGTCAATGGGTGGAGTATTTACGGTAAACTGCCCACTTGGCAGTACATCAAG
TGTATCATATGCCAAGTACGCCCCCTATTGACGTCAATGACGGTAAATGGCCCGCCTGGCATTATGCCCA
GTACATGACCTTATGGGACTTTCCTACTTGGCAGTACATCTACGTATTAGTCATCGCTATTACCATGGTG
ATGCGGTTTTGGCAGTACATCAATGGGCGTGGATAGCGGTTTGACTCACGGGGATTTCCAAGTCTCCACC
CCATTGACGTCAATGGGAGTTTGTTTTGGCACCAAAATCAACGGGACTTTCCAAAATGTCGTAACAACTC
CGCCCCATTGACGCAAATGGGCGGTAGGCGTGTACGGTGGGAGGTCTATATAAGCAGAGCTCGTTTAGTG
AACCGTCAGATCGCCTGGAGACGCCATCCACGCTGTTTTGACCTCCATAGAAGACACCGACTCTACTAGA
GGATCTATTTCCGGTGAATTCCTCGAGACTAGATCAACAAGTTTGTACAAAAAAGCAGGCTCCGCGGCCG
CCCCCTTCACCATGGACTACAAAGACGATGACGATAAAGGCATGAGCAAACGGAAGGCGCCGCAGGAGAC
TCTCAACGGGGGAATCACCGACATGCTCACAGAACTCGCAAACTTTGAGAAGAACGTGAGCCAAGCTATC
CACAAGTACAATGCTTACAGAAAAGCAGCATCTGTTATAGCAAAATACCCACACAAAATAAAGAGTGGAG
CTGAAGCTAAGAAATTGCCTGGAGTAGGAACAAAAATTGCTGAAAAGATTGATGAGTTTTTAGCAACTGG
AAAATTACGTAAACTGGAAAAGATTCGGCAGGATGATACGAGTTCATCCATCAATTTCCTGACTCGAGTT
AGTGGCATTGGTCCATCTGCTGCAAGGAAGTTTGTAGATGAAGGAATTAAAACACTAGAAGATCTCAGAA
AAAATGAAGATAAATTGAACCATCATCAGCGAATTGGGCTGAAATATTTTGGGGACTTTGAAAAAAGAAT
TCCTCGTGAAGAGATGTTACAAATGCAAGATATTGTACTAAATGAAGTTAAAAAAGTGGATTCTGAATAC
ATTGCTACAGTCTGTGGCAGTTTCAGAAGAGGTGCAGAGTCCAGTGGTGACATGGATGTTCTCCTGACCC
ATCCCAGCTTCACTTCAGAATCAACCAAACAGCCAAAACTGTTACATCAGGTTGTGGAGCAGTTACAAAA
GGTTCATTTTATCACAGATACCCTGTCAAAGGGTGAGACAAAGTTCATGGGTGTTTGCCAGCTTCCCAGT
AAAAATGATGAAAAAGAATATCCACACAGAAGAATTGATATCAGGTTGATACCCAAAGATCAGTATTACT
GTGGTGTTCTCTATTTCACTGGGAGTGATATTTTCAATAAGAATATGAGGGCTCATGCCCTAGAAAAGGG
TTTCACAATCAATGAGTACACCATCCGTCCCTTGGGAGTCATTGGAGTTGCAGGAGAACCCCTGCCAGTG
GATAGTGAAAAAGACATCTTTGATTACATCCAGTGGAAATACCGGGAACCCAAGGACCGGAGCGAATGAA
AGGGTGGGCGCGCCGACCCAGCTTTCTTGTACAAAGTGGTTGATCTAGTTCTAGAGCGGCCGCGGATCCC
GCCCCTCTCCCTCCCCCCCCCCTAACGTTACTGGCCGAAGCCGCTTGGAATAAGGCCGGTGTGCGTTTGT
CTATATGTTATTTTCCACCATATTGCCGTCTTTTGGCAATGTGAGGGCCCGGAAACCTGGCCCTGTCTTC
TTGACGAGCATTCCTAGGGGTCTTTCCCCTCTCGCCAAAGGAATGCAAGGTCTGTTGAATGTCGTGAAGG
AAGCAGTTCCTCTGGAAGCTTCTTGAAGACAAACAACGTCTGTAGCGACCCTTTGCAGGCAGCGGAACCC
CCCACCTGGCGACAGGTGCCTCTGCGGCCAAAAGCCACGTGTATAAGATACACCTGCAAAGGCGGCACAA
CCCCAGTGCCACGTTGTGAGTTGGATAGTTGTGGAAAGAGTCAAATGGCTCTCCTCAAGCGTATTCAACA
AGGGGCTGAAGGATGCCCAGAAGGTACCCCATTGTATGGGATCTGATCTGGGGCCTCGGTGCACATGCTT
TACATGTGTTTAGTCGAGGTTAAAAAAACGTCTAGGCCCCCCGAACCACGGGGACGTGGTTTTCCTTTGA
AAAACACGATGATAAGCTTGCCACAACCCACAAGGAGACGACCTTCCATGACCGAGTACAAGCCCACGGT
GCGCCTCGCCACCCGCGACGACGTCCCCCGGGCCGTACGCACCCTCGCCGCCGCGTTCGCCGACTACCCC
GCCACGCGCCACACCGTCGACCCGGACCGCCACATCGAGCGGGTCACCGAGCTGCAAGAACTCTTCCTCA
CGCGCGTCGGGCTCGACATCGGCAAGGTGTGGGTCGCGGACGACGGCGCCGCGGTGGCGGTCTGGACCAC
GCCGGAGAGCGTCGAAGCGGGGGCGGTGTTCGCCGAGATCGGCCCGCGCATGGCCGAGTTGAGCGGTTCC
CGGCTGGCCGCGCAGCAACAGATGGAAGGCCTCCTGGCGCCGCACCGGCCCAAGGAGCCCGCGTGGTTCC
TGGCCACCGTCGGCGTCTCGCCCGACCACCAGGGCAAGGGTCTGGGCAGCGCCGTCGTGCTCCCCGGAGT
GGAGGCGGCCGAGCGCGCCGGGGTGCCCGCCTTCCTGGAGACCTCCGCGCCCCGCAACCTCCCCTTCTAC
GAGCGGCTCGGCTTCACCGTCACCGCCGACGTCGAGGTGCCCGAAGGACCGCGCACCTGGTGCATGACCC
GCAAGCCCGGTGCCTAGACGCGTCTGGAACAATCAACCTCTGGATTACAAAATTTGTGAAAGATTGACTG
GTATTCTTAACTATGTTGCTCCTTTTACGCTATGTGGATACGCTGCTTTAATGCCTTTGTATCATGCTAT
TGCTTCCCGTATGGCTTTCATTTTCTCCTCCTTGTATAAATCCTGGTTGCTGTCTCTTTATGAGGAGTTG
TGGCCCGTTGTCAGGCAACGTGGCGTGGTGTGCACTGTGTTTGCTGACGCAACCCCCACTGGTTGGGGCA
TTGCCACCACCTGTCAGCTCCTTTCCGGGACTTTCGCTTTCCCCCTCCCTATTGCCACGGCGGAACTCAT
CGCCGCCTGCCTTGCCCGCTGCTGGACAGGGGCTCGGCTGTTGGGCACTGACAATTCCGTGGTGTTGTCG
GGGAAGCTGACGTCCTTTCCATGGCTGCTCGCCTGTGTTGCCACCTGGATTCTGCGCGGGACGTCCTTCT
GCTACGTCCCTTCGGCCCTCAATCCAGCGGACCTTCCTTCCCGCGGCCTGCTGCCGGCTCTGCGGCCTCT
TCCGCGTCTTCGCCTTCGCCCTCAGACGAGTCGGATCTCCCTTTGGGCCGCCTCCCCGCCTGGAATTAAT
TCTGCAGTCGAGACCTAGAAAAACATGGAGCAATCACAAGTAGCAATACAGCAGCTACCAATGCTGATTG
TGCCTGGCTAGAAGCACAAGAGGAGGAGGAGGTGGGTTTTCCAGTCACACCTCAGGTACCTTTAAGACCA
ATGACTTACAAGGCAGCTGTAGATCTTAGCCACTTTTTAAAAGAAAAGAGGGGACTGGAAGGGCTAATTC
ACTCCCAACGAAGACAAGATATCCTTGATCTGTGGATCTACCACACACAAGGCTACTTCCCTGATTAGCA
GAACTACACACCAGGGCCAGGGGTCAGATATCCACTGACCTTTGGATGGTGCTACAAGCTAGTACCAGTT
GAGCCAGATAAGGTAGAAGAGGCCAATAAAGGAGAGAACACCAGCTTGTTACACCCTGTGAGCCTGCATG
GGATGGATGACCCGGAGAGAGAAGTGTTAGAGTGGAGGTTTGACAGCCGCCTAGCATTTCATCACGTGGC
CCGAGAGCTGCATCCGGAGTACTTCAAGAACTGCTGATATCGAGCTTGCTACAAGGGACTTTCCGCTGGG
GACTTTCCAGGGAGGCGTGGCCTGGGCGGGACTGGGGAGTGGCGAGCCCTCAGATCCTGCATATAAGCAG
CTGCTTTTTGCCTGTACTGGGTCTCTCTGGTTAGACCAGATCTGAGCCTGGGAGCTCTCTGGCTAACTAG
GGAACCCACTGCTTAAGCCTCAATAAAGCTTGCCTTGAGTGCTTCAAGTAGTGTGTGCCCGTCTGTTGTG
TGACTCTGGTAACTAGAGATCCCTCAGACCCTTTTAGTCAGTGTGGAAAATCTCTAGCAGTAGTAGTTCA
TGTCATCTTATTATTCAGTATTTATAACTTGCAAAGAAATGAATATCAGAGAGTGAGAGGCCTTGACATT
GCTAGCGTTTACCGTCGACCTCTAGCTAGAGCTTGGCGTAATCATGGTCATAGCTGTTTCCTGTGTGAAA
TTGTTATCCGCTCACAATTCCACACAACATACGAGCCGGAAGCATAAAGTGTAAAGCCTGGGGTGCCTAA
TGAGTGAGCTAACTCACATTAATTGCGTTGCGCTCACTGCCCGCTTTCCAGTCGGGAAACCTGTCGTGCC
AGCTGCATTAATGAATCGGCCAACGCGCGGGGAGAGGCGGTTTGCGTATTGGGCGCTCTTCCGCTTCCTC
GCTCACTGACTCGCTGCGCTCGGTCGTTCGGCTGCGGCGAGCGGTATCAGCTCACTCAAAGGCGGTAATA
CGGTTATCCACAGAATCAGGGGATAACGCAGGAAAGAACATGTGAGCAAAAGGCCAGCAAAAGGCCAGGA
ACCGTAAAAAGGCCGCGTTGCTGGCGTTTTTCCATAGGCTCCGCCCCCCTGACGAGCATCACAAAAATCG
ACGCTCAAGTCAGAGGTGGCGAAACCCGACAGGACTATAAAGATACCAGGCGTTTCCCCCTGGAAGCTCC
CTCGTGCGCTCTCCTGTTCCGACCCTGCCGCTTACCGGATACCTGTCCGCCTTTCTCCCTTCGGGAAGCG
TGGCGCTTTCTCATAGCTCACGCTGTAGGTATCTCAGTTCGGTGTAGGTCGTTCGCTCCAAGCTGGGCTG
TGTGCACGAACCCCCCGTTCAGCCCGACCGCTGCGCCTTATCCGGTAACTATCGTCTTGAGTCCAACCCG
GTAAGACACGACTTATCGCCACTGGCAGCAGCCACTGGTAACAGGATTAGCAGAGCGAGGTATGTAGGCG
GTGCTACAGAGTTCTTGAAGTGGTGGCCTAACTACGGCTACACTAGAAGAACAGTATTTGGTATCTGCGC
TCTGCTGAAGCCAGTTACCTTCGGAAAAAGAGTTGGTAGCTCTTGATCCGGCAAACAAACCACCGCTGGT
AGCGGTGGTTTTTTTGTTTGCAAGCAGCAGATTACGCGCAGAAAAAAAGGATCTCAAGAAGATCCTTTGA
TCTTTTCTACGGGGTCTGACGCTCAGTGGAACGAAAACTCACGTTAAGGGATTTTGGTCATGAGATTATC
AAAAAGGATCTTCACCTAGATCCTTTTAAATTAAAAATGAAGTTTTAAATCAATCTAAAGTATATATGAG
TAAACTTGGTCTGACAGTTACCAATGCTTAATCAGTGAGGCACCTATCTCAGCGATCTGTCTATTTCGTT
CATCCATAGTTGCCTGACTCCCCGTCGTGTAGATAACTACGATACGGGAGGGCTTACCATCTGGCCCCAG
TGCTGCAATGATACCGCGAGACCCACGCTCACCGGCTCCAGATTTATCAGCAATAAACCAGCCAGCCGGA
AGGGCCGAGCGCAGAAGTGGTCCTGCAACTTTATCCGCCTCCATCCAGTCTATTAATTGTTGCCGGGAAG
CTAGAGTAAGTAGTTCGCCAGTTAATAGTTTGCGCAACGTTGTTGCCATTGCTACAGGCATCGTGGTGTC
ACGCTCGTCGTTTGGTATGGCTTCATTCAGCTCCGGTTCCCAACGATCAAGGCGAGTTACATGATCCCCC
ATGTTGTGCAAAAAAGCGGTTAGCTCCTTCGGTCCTCCGATCGTTGTCAGAAGTAAGTTGGCCGCAGTGT
TATCACTCATGGTTATGGCAGCACTGCATAATTCTCTTACTGTCATGCCATCCGTAAGATGCTTTTCTGT
GACTGGTGAGTACTCAACCAAGTCATTCTGAGAATAGTGTATGCGGCGACCGAGTTGCTCTTGCCCGGCG
TCAATACGGGATAATACCGCGCCACATAGCAGAACTTTAAAAGTGCTCATCATTGGAAAACGTTCTTCGG
GGCGAAAACTCTCAAGGATCTTACCGCTGTTGAGATCCAGTTCGATGTAACCCACTCGTGCACCCAACTG
ATCTTCAGCATCTTTTACTTTCACCAGCGTTTCTGGGTGAGCAAAAACAGGAAGGCAAAATGCCGCAAAA
AAGGGAATAAGGGCGACACGGAAATGTTGAATACTCATACTCTTCCTTTTTCAATATTATTGAAGCATTT
ATCAGGGTTATTGTCTCATGAGCGGATACATATTTGAATGTATTTAGAAAAATAAACAAATAGGGGTTCC
GCGCACATTTCCCCGAAAAGTGCCACCTGACGTCGACGGATCGGGAGATCAACTTGTTTATTGCAGCTTA
TAATGGTTACAAATAAAGCAATAGCATCACAAATTTCACAAATAAAGCATTTTTTTCACTGCATTCTAGT
TGTGGTTTGTCCAAACTCATCAATGTATCTTATCATGTCTGGATCAACTGGATAACTCAAGCTAACCAAA
ATCATCCCAAACTTCCCACCCCATACCCTATTACCACTGCCAATTACCTGTGGTTTCATTTACTCTAAAC
CTGTGATTCCTCTGAATTATTTTCATTTTAAAGAAATTGTATTTGTTAAATATGTACTA
Features (pLannotate 1.2.2; 27 found; start..end, strand, type, name):
     13..342     +  CDS            nef (fragment): NEF_HV1BR - Experimental evidence at protein level: Swiss-Prot protein existence level 1. Extracellular Nef protein targets CD4(+) T-lymphocytes for apoptosis by interacting with CXCR4 surface receptors (PubMed:14990729). From Human immunodeficiency virus type 1 group M subtype B (isolate BRU/LAI) (HIV-1).
    390..647     +  LTR            5' LTR (truncated): truncated 5' long terminal repeat (LTR) from HIV-1
    694..819     +  misc_feature   HIV-1 Ψ: packaging signal of human immunodeficiency virus type 1
    803..1141    +  CDS            HIV-1 gag (fragment): gag protein from human immunodeficiency virus 1; gag
   1316..1549    +  misc_feature   RRE: The Rev response element (RRE) of HIV-1 allows for Rev-dependent mRNA export from the nucleus to the cytoplasm.
   1926..2026    +  CDS            Rev (fragment): human immunodeficiency virus 1 (HIV-1) Rev protein; rev; enhances nuclear export of unspliced and incompletely spliced viral mRNAs
   2041..2156    +  misc_feature   cPPT/CTS: central polypurine tract and central termination sequence of HIV-1 (lacking the first T)
   2214..2517    +  enhancer       CMV enhancer: human cytomegalovirus immediate early enhancer
   2518..2721    +  promoter       CMV promoter: human cytomegalovirus (CMV) immediate early promoter
   2837..2861    +  protein_bind   attB1: mutant version of attB; recombination site for the Gateway® BP reaction BP Clonase™
   2884..2908    +  CDS            3xFLAG (fragment): three tandem FLAG® epitope tags
   2912..3916    +  CDS            POLB: DPOLB_HUMAN - Experimental evidence at protein level: Swiss-Prot protein existence level 1. Repair polymerase that plays a key role in base-excision repair. Has 5'-deoxyribose-5-phosphate lyase (dRP lyase) activity that removes the 5' sugar phosphate and also acts as a DNA polymerase that adds one nucleotide to the 3' end of the arising single-nucleotide gap. Conducts 'gap-filling' DNA synthesis in a stepwise distributive fashion rather than in a processive fashion as for other DNA polymerases. From Homo sapiens (Human).
   3936..3960    -  protein_bind   attB2: mutant version of attB; recombination site for the Gateway® BP reaction BP Clonase™
   3965..3983    -  misc_feature   MCS (fragment): pBluescript multiple cloning site
   4103..4565    +  misc_feature   IRES: internal ribosome entry site (IRES) of the encephalomyocarditis virus (EMCV)
   4598..5195    +  CDS            PuroR (fragment): puromycin N-acetyltransferase; pac from Streptomyces alboniger; confers resistance to puromycin
   5211..5799    +  misc_feature   WPRE: woodchuck hepatitis virus posttranscriptional regulatory element
   5816..6334    +  CDS            nef (fragment): NEF_HV1BR - Experimental evidence at protein level: Swiss-Prot protein existence level 1. Extracellular Nef protein targets CD4(+) T-lymphocytes for apoptosis by interacting with CXCR4 surface receptors (PubMed:14990729). From Human immunodeficiency virus type 1 group M subtype B (isolate BRU/LAI) (HIV-1).
   6382..6639    +  LTR            5' LTR (truncated): truncated 5' long terminal repeat (LTR) from HIV-1
   6791..6807    -  protein_bind   lac operator: The lac repressor binds to the lac operator to inhibit transcription in E. coli. This inhibition can be relieved by adding lactose or isopropyl-β-D-thiogalactopyranoside (IPTG). lac repressor encoded by lacI
   6815..6845    -  promoter       lac promoter: promoter for the E. coli lac operon
   6860..6881    -  protein_bind   CAP binding site: CAP binding activates transcription in the presence of cAMP. E. coli catabolite activator protein
   6894..6986    -  CDS            lacI (fragment): lac repressor; lacI; The lac repressor binds to the lac operator to inhibit transcription in E. coli. This inhibition can be relieved by adding lactose or isopropyl-β-D-thiogalactopyranoside (IPTG).
   7169..7757    -  rep_origin     ori: high-copy-number ColE1/pMB1/pBR322/pUC origin of replication
   7928..8788    -  CDS            AmpR: β-lactamase; bla; confers resistance to ampicillin, carbenicillin, and related antibiotics
   8789..8893    -  promoter       AmpR promoter: bla
   8941..9075    +  polyA_signal   SV40 poly(A) signal: SV40 polyadenylation signal
