[The description below was written by a language model from this plasmid's Addgene catalogue record and pLannotate feature annotations shown in this document.]
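Description:
pLVX-Flag-PolB(T304I)-Puro is an HIV-1-based lentiviral vector for mammalian expression, built on a Gateway-adapted version of pLVX-IRES-Puro. It is propagated in E. coli through a high-copy ColE1/pUC-type origin with ampicillin selection (AmpR under its own bla promoter). The catalogue lists a total size of 9,276 bp, while the sequenced record that was annotated is 9,229 nt, a small discrepancy the record does not explain.

The viral portion is bounded by two HIV-1 LTR regions, each preceded by a fragment annotated as nef. It contains the Ψ packaging signal with an adjoining gag fragment, the Rev response element for Rev-dependent nuclear export of the genomic RNA, and the cPPT/CTS, which generally aids nuclear import of the reverse-transcribed genome. Inside this frame, the CMV enhancer and promoter drive a single bicistronic transcript. The first cistron, flanked by the attB1 and attB2 sites left by Gateway recombination, encodes human DNA polymerase beta (POLB), a base-excision repair polymerase with gap-filling and dRP lyase activities. It carries an N-terminal Flag epitope, annotated as a short match to a 3xFLAG fragment, and the T304I substitution given in the name. An EMCV IRES then permits cap-independent translation of puromycin N-acetyltransferase, linking drug resistance to expression of the insert, and a WPRE downstream enhances transcript expression.

The construct is intended for making lentiviral particles that stably deliver the tagged mutant polymerase to mammalian cells, with puromycin selection of transduced populations. The associated publication concerns regulation of polymerase beta stability and sub-cellular localization through its interactions with NQO1 and XRCC1 under oxidative stress, but the record does not state what the T304I change does.
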