Addgene plasmid #177143: pLVX-Flag-PolB(T304I)-Puro
Purpose: Lentiviral vector expressing Flag-PolB(T304I) and a puromycin resistance cassette
Depositing lab: Robert Sobol. Depositing organization: University of South Alabama, Mitchell Cancer Institute. Publication: Stability and sub-cellular localization of DNA polymerase beta is regulated by interactions with NQO1 and XRCC1 in response to oxidative stress. Fang Q, Andrews J, Sharma N, Wilk A, Clark J, Slyskova J, Koczor CA, Lans H, Prakash A, Sobol RW. Nucleic Acids Res. 2019 Jul 9;47(12):6269-6286. doi: 10.1093/nar/gkz293. PubMed 31287140.
Backbone
  Vector backbone: Lentivirus
  Backbone manufacturer: Life Science
  Total vector size (bp): 9276
  Modifications to backbone: Gateway modified pLVX-IRES-Puro
  Vector type: Mammalian Expression, Lentiviral
  Selectable markers: Puromycin
Growth in bacteria
  Bacterial resistance: Ampicillin, 100 μg/mL
  Growth temperature: 37°C
  Growth strain: NEB Stable
  Copy number: Unknown
Gene/Insert
  Gene/Insert name: PolB
  Species: H. sapiens (human)
  Insert size (bp): 1038
  Entrez Gene: POLB
  Promoter: CMV
  Cloning method: Gateway Cloning
  Sequencing primers: 5′ N/A
Terms and licenses: Academic/Nonprofit Terms; Industry Terms: Not Available to Industry
How to cite: pLVX-Flag-PolB(T304I)-Puro was a gift from Robert Sobol (Addgene plasmid # 177143 ; http://n2t.net/addgene:177143 ; RRID:Addgene_177143)
